>Addgene plasmid #44697 | GK Rab3A T36N p201 | addgene partial sequence | sequence record 63058 | pDONR201F 5'-TCGCGTTAACGCTAGCATGGATCTC-3'
ATGATTTTATTTTGACTGATAGTGACCTGTTCGTTGCAACAAATTGATGAGCAATGCTTTTTTATAATGC
CAACTTTGTACAAAAAAGCAGGCTTCATGGCATCCGCCACAGACTCGCGCTATGGGCAGAAGGAGTCCTC
GGATCAGAACTTCGACTACATGTTCAAGATTCTCATCATCGGCAACAGCAGCGTGGGCAAGAATTCCTTC
CTCTTCCGCTATGCTGACGACTCGTTCACGCCTGCCTTCGTCAGCACCGTGGGCATCGACTTCAAGGTCA
AGACCATCTATCGCAACGACAAGAGGATCAAGCTGCAGATCTGGGACACAGCAGGGCAAGAGCGGTACCG
GACCATCACCACCGCATACTACCGGGGCGCTATGGGCTTCATCCTCATGTATGACATCACCAACGAGGAA
TCCTTCAATGCAGTGCAGGACTGGTCCACCCAGATCAAGACCTACTCATGGGACAATGCCCAGGTGCTGC
TGGTAGGAAACAAGTGTGACATGGAGGATGAGCGGGTGGTGTCATCAGAACGTGGCCGGCAGCTAGCTGA
CCACCTTGGGTTCGAGTTCTTTGAGGCAAGCGCCAAGGACAACATTAACGTCAAGCAGACCTTTGAGCGC
CTGGTGGATGTCATCTGCGAGAAGATGTCCGAGTCGTTGGACACGGCGGACCCTGCGGTCACAGGCGCCA
AGCAGGGCCCACAGCTCAGTGACCAGCAGGTGCCACCGCACCAGGACTGCGCCTGCTGAGACCCAGCTTT
CTTGTACAAAGTTGGCATTATAAGAAAGCATTGCTTATCAATTTGTTGCAACGAACAGGTCACTATCAGT
CAAAATAAAATCATTATTTG
