[The description below was written by a language model from this plasmid's Addgene catalogue record.]
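Description:
GK Rab3A T36N p201 is a Gateway entry-type clone built in the pDONR 201 donor vector backbone (Invitrogen; 4470 bp without insert), carrying the human RAB3A coding sequence. It is maintained in E. coli under kanamycin selection; the record lists the copy number as unknown and does not itemise the origin of replication. Because the insert was introduced by Gateway cloning, the Rab3A sequence would be expected to have replaced the donor vector's counterselection cassette by BP recombination, leaving the gene flanked by attL sites. No feature table is provided, however, so the exact junctions, the presence or absence of a stop codon, and any tags cannot be confirmed from the record.

The insert encodes a point mutant of Rab3A, a small GTPase of the Rab family associated with regulated exocytosis and secretory vesicle trafficking. The record is internally inconsistent about the substitution: the plasmid name gives T36N, whereas the mutation field gives T37N, so the residue numbering should be checked against the sequence. A threonine-to-asparagine change in the nucleotide-binding P-loop of Rab proteins is the classic type of mutation used to favour the GDP-bound, inactive state and produce a dominant-negative protein, although the record does not state this purpose explicitly.

As a donor-vector clone, the plasmid has no promoter for expressing the insert in eukaryotic cells. It serves as a shuttle source from which the Rab3A mutant can be transferred by LR recombination into Gateway destination vectors that supply the promoters, tags or reporters needed for expression studies.
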