Addgene plasmid #44697: GK Rab3A T36N p201
Depositing lab: Geri Kreitzer. Depositing organization: Cornell University.
Backbone
  Vector backbone: pDONR 201
  Backbone manufacturer: Invitrogen
  Backbone size w/o insert (bp): 4470
  Vector type: Gateway Donor vector
Growth in bacteria
  Bacterial resistance: Kanamycin, 50 μg/mL
  Growth temperature: 37°C
  Growth strain: DH5alpha
  Copy number: Unknown
Gene/Insert
  Gene/Insert name: Rab3A
  Species: H. sapiens (human)
  Mutation: T37N
  Entrez Gene: RAB3A
  Cloning method: Gateway Cloning
  Sequencing primers: 5′ pDONR201F
Terms and licenses: Academic/Nonprofit Terms; Industry Terms: Not Available to Industry
How to cite: GK Rab3A T36N p201 was a gift from Geri Kreitzer (Addgene plasmid # 44697 ; http://n2t.net/addgene:44697 ; RRID:Addgene_44697)
